Addgene plasmid #68416: pEF_dCas9
Purpose: Transient expression of Sp-dCas9 in mammalian cells, under an EF1-alpha promoter.
Depositing lab: John Rinn. Depositing organization: Harvard University. Publication: Multiplexable, locus-specific targeting of long RNAs with CRISPR-Display. Shechner DM, Hacisuleyman E, Younger ST, Rinn JL. Nat Methods. 2015 Jul;12(7):664-70. doi: 10.1038/nmeth.3433. Epub 2015 Jun 1. PubMed 26030444.
Backbone
  Vector backbone: pNEB193
  Backbone manufacturer: NEB
  Vector type: Mammalian Expression, CRISPR
Growth in bacteria
  Bacterial resistance: Ampicillin, 100 μg/mL
  Growth temperature: 37°C
  Growth strain: DH5alpha
  Copy number: High Copy
Gene/Insert
  Gene/Insert name: dCas9
  Mutation: D10A/H841A
  Promoter: human EF1[alpha]
  Tag / fusion protein: 3xFLAG (C terminal on insert)
  Cloning method: Restriction Enzyme; 5′ cloning site Unknown (unknown if destroyed); 3′ cloning site Unknown (unknown if destroyed)
  Sequencing primers: 5′ EF-1a-F; 3′ BGH-rev
Terms and licenses: Academic/Nonprofit Terms; Industry Terms: Not Available to Industry
Depositor comments: Contains NLS sequences at the N- and C-terminus of the dCas9 protein. The C-terminal NLS immediately preceedes the 3xFLAG tag
How to cite: pEF_dCas9 was a gift from John Rinn (Addgene plasmid # 68416 ; http://n2t.net/addgene:68416 ; RRID:Addgene_68416)
