[The description below was written by a language model from this plasmid's Addgene catalogue record and pLannotate feature annotations shown in this document.]
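Description:
pEF_dCas9 is a mammalian expression plasmid of about 8.2 kb, built on the NEB pNEB193 cloning backbone, for transient production of catalytically inactive Streptococcus pyogenes Cas9. In E. coli it is maintained at high copy through a ColE1/pUC-type origin and selected with ampicillin via the β-lactamase gene and its native promoter. Remnants of the parental cloning vector (lac promoter and operator, CAP binding site, a short lacI fragment, a bom fragment and a piece of polylinker) are also annotated but have no role in the mammalian payload. No mammalian selection marker or episomal replication element is annotated, which fits the stated transient-expression purpose.

The expression cassette is driven by the human EF-1α promoter, annotated as the core promoter followed by EF-1α intron A, which supports strong constitutive transcription in many mammalian cell types. Downstream lies the dCas9 open reading frame, recorded as carrying the D10A/H841A substitutions that inactivate the two nuclease domains, so the protein can still be directed to DNA by a guide RNA but does not cut it. The automated annotation labels this reading frame as a fragment of the "Cas9 VQR" PAM variant. This is probably a closest-match call by the annotation tool, since the catalogue entry lists only the two nuclease-inactivating mutations. According to the depositor, nuclear localisation signals flank the protein at both termini, with the C-terminal NLS sitting directly before a 3xFLAG epitope tag for detection or immunoprecipitation. A bovine growth hormone polyadenylation signal terminates the transcript.

The plasmid encodes no guide RNA, so one must be supplied separately. It comes from work on CRISPR-Display, in which dCas9 is used to deliver long RNA cargoes to specific genomic loci.
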