Features (pLannotate 1.2.2; 15 found; start..end, strand, type, name):
      1..861     -  CDS            AmpR: β-lactamase; bla; confers resistance to ampicillin, carbenicillin, and related antibiotics
    862..966     -  promoter       AmpR promoter: bla
   1037..1081    -  misc_feature   bom (fragment): basis of mobility region from pBR322
   1261..1472    +  promoter       EF-1α core promoter: core promoter for human elongation factor EF-1α
   1473..2415    +  intron         EF-1α intron A: intron upstream of the start codon of human EF-1α
   2482..6584    +  CDS            Cas9 VQR (fragment): Streptococcus pyogenes Cas9 endonuclease with the D1135V/R1335Q/T1337R mutations has an altered recognition specificity for the protospacer adjacent motif (PAM) (Kleinstiver et al., 2015)
   6618..6683    +  CDS            3xFLAG: three tandem FLAG® epitope tags, followed by an enterokinase cleavage site
   6756..6980    +  polyA_signal   bGH poly(A) signal: bovine growth hormone polyadenylation signal
   6984..7005    +  promoter       SV40 promoter (fragment): SV40 enhancer and early promoter
   7010..7026    +  misc_feature   MCS (fragment): pBluescript multiple cloning site
   7075..7091    -  protein_bind   lac operator: The lac repressor binds to the lac operator to inhibit transcription in E. coli. This inhibition can be relieved by adding lactose or isopropyl-β-D-thiogalactopyranoside (IPTG). lac repressor encoded by lacI
   7099..7129    -  promoter       lac promoter: promoter for the E. coli lac operon
   7144..7165    -  protein_bind   CAP binding site: CAP binding activates transcription in the presence of cAMP. E. coli catabolite activator protein
   7178..7270    -  CDS            lacI (fragment): lac repressor; lacI; The lac repressor binds to the lac operator to inhibit transcription in E. coli. This inhibition can be relieved by adding lactose or isopropyl-β-D-thiogalactopyranoside (IPTG).
   7453..8041    -  rep_origin     ori: high-copy-number ColE1/pMB1/pBR322/pUC origin of replication
>Addgene plasmid #68416 | pEF_dCas9 | depositor full sequence | sequence record 120194 | Full Sequence
TTACCAATGCTTAATCAGTGAGGCACCTATCTCAGCGATCTGTCTATTTCGTTCATCCATAGTTGCCTGA
CTCCCCGTCGTGTAGATAACTACGATACGGGAGGGCTTACCATCTGGCCCCAGTGCTGCAATGATACCGC
GAGACCCACGCTCACCGGCTCCAGATTTATCAGCAATAAACCAGCCAGCCGGAAGGGCCGAGCGCAGAAG
TGGTCCTGCAACTTTATCCGCCTCCATCCAGTCTATTAATTGTTGCCGGGAAGCTAGAGTAAGTAGTTCG
CCAGTTAATAGTTTGCGCAACGTTGTTGCCATTGCTACAGGCATCGTGGTGTCACGCTCGTCGTTTGGTA
TGGCTTCATTCAGCTCCGGTTCCCAACGATCAAGGCGAGTTACATGATCCCCCATGTTGTGCAAAAAAGC
GGTTAGCTCCTTCGGTCCTCCGATCGTTGTCAGAAGTAAGTTGGCCGCAGTGTTATCACTCATGGTTATG
GCAGCACTGCATAATTCTCTTACTGTCATGCCATCCGTAAGATGCTTTTCTGTGACTGGTGAGTACTCAA
CCAAGTCATTCTGAGAATAGTGTATGCGGCGACCGAGTTGCTCTTGCCCGGCGTCAATACGGGATAATAC
CGCGCCACATAGCAGAACTTTAAAAGTGCTCATCATTGGAAAACGTTCTTCGGGGCGAAAACTCTCAAGG
ATCTTACCGCTGTTGAGATCCAGTTCGATGTAACCCACTCGTGCACCCAACTGATCTTCAGCATCTTTTA
CTTTCACCAGCGTTTCTGGGTGAGCAAAAACAGGAAGGCAAAATGCCGCAAAAAAGGGAATAAGGGCGAC
ACGGAAATGTTGAATACTCATACTCTTCCTTTTTCAATATTATTGAAGCATTTATCAGGGTTATTGTCTC
ATGAGCGGATACATATTTGAATGTATTTAGAAAAATAAACAAATAGGGGTTCCGCGCACATTTCCCCGAA
AAGTGCCACCTGACGTCGACGGATCGGGAGATCGATCTCCCGATCCCCTAGGGTCGACTCTCAGTACAAT
CTGCTCTGATGCCGCATAGTTAAGCCAGTATCTGCTCCCTGCTTGTGTGTTGGAGGTCGCTGAGTAGTGC
GCGAGCAAAATTTAAGCTACAACAAGGCAAGGCTTGACCGACAATTGCATGAAGAATCTGCTTAGGGTTA
GGCGTTTTGCGCTGCTTCGCGATGTACGGGCCAGATATACGCGTTGCGTGAGGCTCCGGTGCCCGTCAGT
GGGCAGAGCGCACATCGCCCACAGTCCCCGAGAAGTTGGGGGGAGGGGTCGGCAATTGAACCGGTGCCTA
GAGAAGGTGGCGCGGGGTAAACTGGGAAAGTGATGTCGTGTACTGGCTCCGCCTTTTTCCCGAGGGTGGG
GGAGAACCGTATATAAGTGCAGTAGTCGCCGTGAACGTTCTTTTTCGCAACGGGTTTGCCGCCAGAACAC
AGGTAAGTGCCGTGTGTGGTTCCCGCGGGCCTGGCCTCTTTACGGGTTATGGCCCTTGCGTGCCTTGAAT
TACTTCCACGCCCCTGGCTGCAGTACGTGATTCTTGATCCCGAGCTTCGGGTTGGAAGTGGGTGGGAGAG
TTCGAGGCCTTGCGCTTAAGGAGCCCCTTCGCCTCGTGCTTGAGTTGAGGCCTGGCCTGGGCGCTGGGGC
CGCCGCGTGCGAATCTGGTGGCACCTTCGCGCCTGTCTCGCTGCTTTCGATAAGTCTCTAGCCATTTAAA
ATTTTTGATGACCTGCTGCGACGCTTTTTTTCTGGCAAGATAGTCTTGTAAATGCGGGCCAAGATCTGCA
CACTGGTATTTCGGTTTTTGGGGCCGCGGGCGGCGACGGGGCCCGTGCGTCCCAGCGCACATGTTCGGCG
AGGCGGGGCCTGCGAGCGCGGCCACCGAGAATCGGACGGGGGTAGTCTCAAGCTGGCCGGCCTGCTCTGG
TGCCTGGCCTCGCGCCGCCGTGTATCGCCCCGCCCTGGGCGGCAAGGCTGGCCCGGTCGGCACCAGTTGC
GTGAGCGGAAAGATGGCCGCTTCCCGGCCCTGCTGCAGGGAGCTCAAAATGGAGGACGCGGCGCTCGGGA
GAGCGGGCGGGTGAGTCACCCACACAAAGGAAAAGGGCCTTTCCGTCCTCAGCCGTCGCTTCATGTGACT
CCACGGAGTACCGGGCGCCGTCCAGGCACCTCGATTAGTTCTCGAGCTTTTGGAGTACGTCGTCTTTAGG
TTGGGGGGAGGGGTTTTATGCGATGGAGTTTCCCCACACTGAGTGGGTGGAGACTGAAGTTAGGCCAGCT
TGGCACTTGATGTAATTCTCCTTGGAATTTGCCCTTTTTGAGTTTGGATCTTGGTTCATTCTCAAGCCTC
AGACAGTGGTTCAAAGTTTTTTTCTTCCATTTCAGGTGTCCGCTAGAGATCCGCGGCCGCGAGAGCCGCC
ACCATGGCTAGCCCCAAAAAGAAGAGGAAAGTGGATAAAAAGTATTCTATTGGTTTAGCCATCGGCACTA
ATTCCGTTGGATGGGCTGTCATAACCGATGAATACAAAGTACCTTCAAAGAAATTTAAGGTGTTGGGGAA
CACAGACCGTCATTCGATTAAAAAGAATCTTATCGGTGCCCTCCTATTCGATAGTGGCGAAACGGCAGAG
GCGACTCGCCTGAAACGAACCGCTCGGAGAAGGTATACACGTCGCAAGAACCGAATATGTTACTTACAAG
AAATTTTTAGCAATGAGATGGCCAAAGTTGACGATTCTTTCTTTCACCGTTTGGAAGAGTCCTTCCTTGT
CGAAGAGGACAAGAAACATGAACGGCACCCCATCTTTGGAAACATAGTAGATGAGGTGGCATATCATGAA
AAGTACCCAACGATTTATCACCTCAGAAAAAAGCTAGTTGACTCAACTGATAAAGCGGACCTGAGGTTAA
TCTACTTGGCTCTTGCCCATATGATAAAGTTCCGTGGGCACTTTCTCATTGAGGGTGATCTAAATCCGGA
CAACTCGGATGTCGACAAACTGTTCATCCAGTTAGTACAAACCTATAATCAGTTGTTTGAAGAGAACCCT
ATAAATGCAAGTGGCGTGGATGCGAAGGCTATTCTTAGCGCCCGCCTCTCTAAATCCCGACGGCTAGAAA
ACCTGATCGCACAATTACCCGGAGAGAAGAAAAATGGGTTGTTCGGTAACCTTATAGCGCTCTCACTAGG
CCTGACACCAAATTTTAAGTCGAACTTCGACTTAGCTGAAGATGCCAAATTGCAGCTTAGTAAGGACACG
TACGATGACGATCTCGACAATCTACTGGCACAAATTGGAGATCAGTATGCGGACTTATTTTTGGCTGCCA
AAAACCTTAGCGATGCAATCCTCCTATCTGACATACTGAGAGTTAATACTGAGATTACCAAGGCGCCGTT
ATCCGCTTCAATGATCAAAAGGTACGATGAACATCACCAAGACTTGACACTTCTCAAGGCCCTAGTCCGT
CAGCAACTGCCTGAGAAATATAAGGAAATATTCTTTGATCAGTCGAAAAACGGGTACGCAGGTTATATTG
ACGGCGGAGCGAGTCAAGAGGAATTCTACAAGTTTATCAAACCCATATTAGAGAAGATGGATGGGACGGA
AGAGTTGCTTGTAAAACTCAATCGCGAAGATCTACTGCGAAAGCAGCGGACTTTCGACAACGGTAGCATT
CCACATCAAATCCACTTAGGCGAATTGCATGCTATACTTAGAAGGCAGGAGGATTTTTATCCGTTCCTCA
AAGACAATCGTGAAAAGATTGAGAAAATCCTAACCTTTCGCATACCTTACTATGTGGGACCCCTGGCCCG
AGGGAACTCTCGGTTCGCATGGATGACAAGAAAGTCCGAAGAAACGATTACTCCATGGAATTTTGAGGAA
GTTGTCGATAAAGGTGCGTCAGCTCAATCGTTCATCGAGAGGATGACCAACTTTGACAAGAATTTACCGA
ACGAAAAAGTATTGCCTAAGCACAGTTTACTTTACGAGTATTTCACAGTGTACAATGAACTCACGAAAGT
TAAGTATGTCACTGAGGGCATGCGTAAACCCGCCTTTCTAAGCGGAGAACAGAAGAAAGCAATAGTAGAT
CTGTTATTCAAGACCAACCGCAAAGTGACAGTTAAGCAATTGAAAGAGGACTACTTTAAGAAAATTGAAT
GCTTCGATTCTGTCGAGATCTCCGGGGTAGAAGATCGATTTAATGCGTCACTTGGTACGTATCATGACCT
CCTAAAGATAATTAAAGATAAGGACTTCCTGGATAACGAAGAGAATGAAGATATCTTAGAAGATATAGTG
TTGACTCTTACCCTCTTTGAAGATCGGGAAATGATTGAGGAAAGACTAAAAACATACGCTCACCTGTTCG
ACGATAAGGTTATGAAACAGTTAAAGAGGCGTCGCTATACGGGCTGGGGACGATTGTCGCGGAAACTTAT
CAACGGGATAAGAGACAAGCAAAGTGGTAAAACTATTCTCGATTTTCTAAAGAGCGACGGCTTCGCCAAT
AGGAACTTTATGCAGCTGATCCATGATGACTCTTTAACCTTCAAAGAGGATATACAAAAGGCACAGGTTT
CCGGACAAGGGGACTCATTGCACGAACATATTGCGAATCTTGCTGGTTCGCCAGCCATCAAAAAGGGCAT
ACTCCAGACAGTCAAAGTAGTGGATGAGCTAGTTAAGGTCATGGGACGTCACAAACCGGAAAACATTGTA
ATCGAGATGGCACGCGAAAATCAAACGACTCAGAAGGGGCAAAAAAACAGTCGAGAGCGGATGAAGAGAA
TAGAAGAGGGTATTAAAGAACTGGGCAGCCAGATCTTAAAGGAGCATCCTGTGGAAAATACCCAATTGCA
GAACGAGAAACTTTACCTCTATTACCTACAAAATGGAAGGGACATGTATGTTGATCAGGAACTGGACATA
AACCGTTTATCTGATTACGACGTCGATGCCATTGTACCCCAATCCTTTTTGAAGGACGATTCAATCGACA
ATAAAGTGCTTACACGCTCGGATAAGAACCGAGGGAAAAGTGACAATGTTCCAAGCGAGGAAGTCGTAAA
GAAAATGAAGAACTATTGGCGGCAGCTCCTAAATGCGAAACTGATAACGCAAAGAAAGTTCGATAACTTA
ACTAAAGCTGAGAGGGGTGGCTTGTCTGAACTTGACAAGGCCGGATTTATTAAACGTCAGCTCGTGGAAA
CCCGCCAAATCACAAAGCATGTTGCACAGATACTAGATTCCCGAATGAATACGAAATACGACGAGAACGA
TAAGCTGATTCGGGAAGTCAAAGTAATCACTTTAAAGTCAAAATTGGTGTCGGACTTCAGAAAGGATTTT
CAATTCTATAAAGTTAGGGAGATAAATAACTACCACCATGCGCACGACGCTTATCTTAATGCCGTCGTAG
GGACCGCACTCATTAAGAAATACCCGAAGCTAGAAAGTGAGTTTGTGTATGGTGATTACAAAGTTTATGA
CGTCCGTAAGATGATCGCGAAAAGCGAACAGGAGATAGGCAAGGCTACAGCCAAATACTTCTTTTATTCT
AACATTATGAATTTCTTTAAGACGGAAATCACTCTGGCAAACGGAGAGATACGCAAACGACCTTTAATTG
AAACCAATGGGGAGACAGGTGAAATCGTATGGGATAAGGGCCGGGACTTCGCGACGGTGAGAAAAGTTTT
GTCCATGCCCCAAGTCAACATAGTAAAGAAAACTGAGGTGCAGACCGGAGGGTTTTCAAAGGAATCGATT
CTTCCAAAAAGGAATAGTGATAAGCTCATCGCTCGTAAAAAGGACTGGGACCCGAAAAAGTACGGTGGCT
TCGATAGCCCTACAGTTGCCTATTCTGTCCTAGTAGTGGCAAAAGTTGAGAAGGGAAAATCCAAGAAACT
GAAGTCAGTCAAAGAATTATTGGGGATAACGATTATGGAGCGCTCGTCTTTTGAAAAGAACCCCATCGAC
TTCCTTGAGGCGAAAGGTTACAAGGAAGTAAAAAAGGATCTCATAATTAAACTACCAAAGTATAGTCTGT
TTGAGTTAGAAAATGGCCGAAAACGGATGTTGGCTAGCGCCGGAGAGCTTCAAAAGGGGAACGAACTCGC
ACTACCGTCTAAATACGTGAATTTCCTGTATTTAGCGTCCCATTACGAGAAGTTGAAAGGTTCACCTGAA
GATAACGAACAGAAGCAACTTTTTGTTGAGCAGCACAAACATTATCTCGACGAAATCATAGAGCAAATTT
CGGAATTCAGTAAGAGAGTCATCCTAGCTGATGCCAATCTGGACAAAGTATTAAGCGCATACAACAAGCA
CAGGGATAAACCCATACGTGAGCAGGCGGAAAATATTATCCATTTGTTTACTCTTACCAACCTCGGCGCT
CCAGCCGCATTCAAGTATTTTGACACAACGATAGATCGCAAACGATACACTTCTACCAAGGAGGTGCTAG
ACGCGACACTGATTCACCAATCCATCACGGGATTATATGAAACTCGGATAGATTTGTCACAGCTTGGGGG
TGACGGATCCCCCAAGAAGAAGAGGAAAGTCTCGAGCGACTACAAAGACCATGACGGTGATTATAAAGAT
CATGACATCGATTACAAGGATGACGATGACAAGGCTGCAGGAGGCGGTGGATAACCGGTCATCATCACCA
TCACCATTGAGTTTAAACCCGCTGATCAGCCTCGACTGTGCCTTCTAGTTGCCAGCCATCTGTTGTTTGC
CCCTCCCCCGTGCCTTCCTTGACCCTGGAAGGTGCCACTCCCACTGTCCTTTCCTAATAAAATGAGGAAA
TTGCATCGCATTGTCTGAGTAGGTGTCATTCTATTCTGGGGGGTGGGGTGGGGCAGGACAGCAAGGGGGA
GGATTGGGAAGACAATAGCAGGCATGCTGGGGATGCGGTGGGCTCTATGGCTTCTGAGGCGGAAAGAACC
AGCTGGGGCTCGATACCGTCGACCTCTAGCTAGAGCTTGGCGTAATCATGGTCATAGCTGTTTCCTGTGT
GAAATTGTTATCCGCTCACAATTCCACACAACATACGAGCCGGAAGCATAAAGTGTAAAGCCTAGGGTGC
CTAATGAGTGAGCTAACTCACATTAATTGCGTTGCGCTCACTGCCCGCTTTCCAGTCGGGAAACCTGTCG
TGCCAGCTGCATTAATGAATCGGCCAACGCGCGGGGAGAGGCGGTTTGCGTATTGGGCGCTCTTCCGCTT
CCTCGCTCACTGACTCGCTGCGCTCGGTCGTTCGGCTGCGGCGAGCGGTATCAGCTCACTCAAAGGCGGT
AATACGGTTATCCACAGAATCAGGGGATAACGCAGGAAAGAACATGTGAGCAAAAGGCCAGCAAAAGGCC
AGGAACCGTAAAAAGGCCGCGTTGCTGGCGTTTTTCCATAGGCTCCGCCCCCCTGACGAGCATCACAAAA
ATCGACGCTCAAGTCAGAGGTGGCGAAACCCGACAGGACTATAAAGATACCAGGCGTTTCCCCCTGGAAG
CTCCCTCGTGCGCTCTCCTGTTCCGACCCTGCCGCTTACCGGATACCTGTCCGCCTTTCTCCCTTCGGGA
AGCGTGGCGCTTTCTCAATGCTCACGCTGTAGGTATCTCAGTTCGGTGTAGGTCGTTCGCTCCAAGCTGG
GCTGTGTGCACGAACCCCCCGTTCAGCCCGACCGCTGCGCCTTATCCGGTAACTATCGTCTTGAGTCCAA
CCCGGTAAGACACGACTTATCGCCACTGGCAGCAGCCACTGGTAACAGGATTAGCAGAGCGAGGTATGTA
GGCGGTGCTACAGAGTTCTTGAAGTGGTGGCCTAACTACGGCTACACTAGAAGGACAGTATTTGGTATCT
GCGCTCTGCTGAAGCCAGTTACCTTCGGAAAAAGAGTTGGTAGCTCTTGATCCGGCAAACAAACCACCGC
TGGTAGCGGTGGTTTTTTTGTTTGCAAGCAGCAGATTACGCGCAGAAAAAAAGGATCTCAAGAAGATCCT
TTGATCTTTTCTACGGGGTCTGACGCTCAGTGGAACGAAAACTCACGTTAAGGGATTTTGGTCATGAGAT
TATCAAAAAGGATCTTCACCTAGATCCTTTTAAATTAAAAATGAAGTTTTAAATCAATCTAAAGTATATA
TGAGTAAACTTGGTCTGACAG
