>Addgene plasmid #68416 | pEF_dCas9 | addgene partial sequence | sequence record 124486 | EF1a-F 5'-TCAAGCCTCAGACAGTGGTTC-3'
GGTGTCCGCTAGAGATCCGCGGCCGCGAGAGCCGCCACCATGGCTAGCCCCAAAAAGAAGAGGAAAGTGG
ATAAAAAGTATTCTATTGGTTTAGCCATCGGCACTAATTCCGTTGGATGGGCTGTCATAACCGATGAATA
CAAAGTACCTTCAAAGAAATTTAAGGTGTTGGGGAACACAGACCGTCATTCGATTAAAAAGAATCTTATC
GGTGCCCTCCTATTCGATAGTGGCGAAACGGCAGAGGCGACTCGCCTGAAACGAACCGCTCGGAGAAGGT
ATACACGTCGCAAGAACCGAATATGTTACTTACAAGAAATTTTTAGCAATGAGATGGCCAAAGTTGACGA
TTCTTTCTTTCACCGTTTGGAAGAGTCCTTCCTTGTCGAAGAGGACAAGAAACATGAACGGCACCCCATC
TTTGGAAACATAGTAGATGAGGTGGCATATCATGAAAAGTACCCAACGATTTATCACCTCAGAAAAAAGC
TAGTTGACTCAACTGATAAAGCGGACCTGAGGTTAATCTACTTGGCTCTTGCCCATATGATAAAGTTCCG
TGGGCACTTTCTCATTGAGGGTGATCTAAATCCGGACAACTCGGATGTCGACAAACTGTTCATCCAGTTA
GTACAAACCTATAATCAGTTGTTTGAAGAGAACCCTATAAATGCAAGTGGCGTGGATGCGAAGGCTATTC
TTAGCGCCCGCCTCTCTAAATCCCGACGGCTAGAAAACCTGATCGCACAATTACCCGGAGAGAAGAAAAA
TGGGTTGTTCGGTAACCTTATAGCGCTCTCACTAGGCCTGACACCAAATTTTAAGTCGAACTTCGACTTA
GCTGAAGATGCCAAATTGCAGCTTAGTAAGGACACGTACGATGACGATCTCGACAATCTACTGGCACAAA
TTGGAGATCAGTATGCGGACTTATTTTTGGCTGCCAAAAACCTTAGCGATGCAATCCTCCTATCTGACAT
ACTGAGAGTTAATACTGAGATTACCAAGGCGCCGTTATCCGCTTCAATGATCAAAAGGTACGATGAACAT
CACCAAGACTTGACACTTCTCAAGGCCCTAGTCCGT
