>Addgene plasmid #68416 | pEF_dCas9 | addgene partial sequence | sequence record 124488 | BGH-rev 5'-TAGAAGGCACAGTCGAGG-3'
GATGGTGATGATGACCGGTTATCCACCGCCTCCTGCAGCCTTGTCATCGTCATCCTTGTAATCGATGTCA
TGATCTTTATAATCACCGTCATGGTCTTTGTAGTCGCTCGAGACTTTCCTCTTCTTCTTGGGGGATCCGT
CACCCCCAAGCTGTGACAAATCTATCCGAGTTTCATATAATCCCGTGATGGATTGGTGAATCAGTGTCGC
GTCTAGCACCTCCTTGGTAGAAGTGTATCGTTTGCGATCTATCGTTGTGTCAAAATACTTGAATGCGGCT
GGAGCGCCGAGGTTGGTAAGAGTAAACAAATGGATAATATTTTCCGCCTGCTCACGTATGGGTTTATCCC
TGTGCTTGTTGTATGCGCTTAATACTTTGTCCAGATTGGCATCAGCTAGGATGACTCTCTTACTGAATTC
CGAAATTTGCTCTATGATTTCGTCGAGATAATGTTTGTGCTGCTCAACAAAAAGTTGCTTCTGTTCGTTA
TCTTCAGGTGAACCTTTCAACTTCTCGTAATGGGACGCTAAATACAGGAAATTCACGTATTTAGACGGTA
GTGCGAGTTCGTTCCCCTTTTGAAGCTCTCCGGCGCTAGCCAACATCCGTTTTCGGCCATTTTCTAACTC
AAACAGACTATACTTTGGTAGTTTAATTATGAGATCCTTTTTTACTTCCTTGTAACCTTTCGCCTCAAGG
AAGTCGATGGGGTTCTTTTCAAAAGACGAGCGCTCCATAATCGTTATCCCCAATAATTCTTTGACTGACT
TCAGTTTCTTGGATTTTCCCTTCTCAACTTTTGCCACTACTAGGACAGAATAGGCAACTGTAGGGCTATC
GAAGCCACCGTACTTTTTCGGGTCCCAGTCCTTTTTACGAGCGATGAGCTTATCACTATTCCTTTTTGGA
AGAATCGATTCCTTTGAAAACCCTCCGGTCTGCACCTCAGTTTTCTTTACTATGTTGACTTGGGGCATGG
ACAAAACTTTTCTCACCGTCGCGAAGTCCCGGCCCTTATCCCATACGATTTCACCTGTCTCCCCATTGGT
TTCAATTAAAGGTCGTT
